>Addgene plasmid #163259 | A0A0H2LZ12 | addgene full sequence | sequence record 354464 | Addgene NGS Result
TAATACGACTCACTATAGGGGAATTGTGAGCGGATAACAATTCCCCTCTAGAAATAATTTTGTTTAACTT
TAAGAAGGAGATATACATATGACATCTAACTCTCCGGCGCCTGCGGTAGCTGATTATTTAGTAATTGGGG
GGGGCATCGCGGGTGCTAGCGTTGCTCATTGGCTTGCACCGCATGCTCGCGTGATCCTGCTTGAACGCGA
AGCGCAACCGGGTTATCACTCCACTGGTCGCTCGGCAGCGCTGTTTATGGAATCGTACGGTACCGCCCAA
GTGCGCGCCTTGACAATGGCATCACGTGCCTTCCTTGAACACCCGCCCGAGGGTTTCTCGGAACATCCTT
TACTTACCCCACGCGGTGCCATGATGGTCGCCTCTAAAGAACATCTGCCTGAATTAGAAACTCATTGGGA
TGTGTTGCGTGCAATGAATACTGGAGCGAAACGCCTGAATGCGGAAGAAGCTTTGGCCATGGTGCCTGCG
TTGCGCCCCGATCAAGTTGCTGGGGCAGTTCACGAACCTGATGCGGCGGATATGGATGTTCATGCGATTC
ATCAAGGATATCTTCGTGGGATGCGTCAAGCTGGCGGAAAGTTGGTTTGTGATGCTGGTGTCACTGCAAT
TGAACGTATCGGTGATCACTGGCGTGTAACAGCCGGCGGCGGCGTTTATGAAGCGCCTGTAGTGCTTAAT
GCGGCGGGCGCCTGGGTGGATACTATTGCGCAAATGGCCGGTGTGCAACCGATTGGTATTGAACCCCGTC
GTCGTTCTGCCTTTATCTTTGCACCGCCTGAAGGTAGCAGCGTTGCTCACTGGCCAATGGTTTTCGGCGC
AGACGAAGGTTGGTATATTAAACCGGATGCGGGTATGTTACTTGGAAGTCCGGCCAACGCAGATCTGGTT
GAGCCGCAAGACGTACAGCCTGAAGAACTGGACATCGCTTTTGCAATTCACCGTATTGAAGAAGCAACTA
CTTTAACTATTCGTCGTCCCACCCGTACTTGGGCAGGCTTACGTTCATTTGTTGCGGACGGAGATTTGGT
TGGCGGATTTGACCCCGATACGCCAGGTTTCTTCTGGGTGGCGGCTCAAGGTGGTTATGGTATTCAAACG
TCCGCCGCTATGGGCGAGGCTTGTGCCGCCCTGGCTCGCGGCTTGCCATTACCTGAGCGTATTGCCGGTT
TTGGTCTCACCGCAGAAATGCTGGGTCCTCAACGTTTGCGTGCTGCCGCTGCTGCGGGTGCGGCCGCACT
CGAGCATCATCACCATCACCACCACCACCACCACTGAGATCCGGCTGCTAACAAAGCCCGAAAGGAAGCT
GAGTTGGCTGCTGCCACCGCTGAGCAATAACTAGCATAACCCCTTGGGGCCTCTAAACGGGTCTTGAGGG
GTTTTTTGCTGAAAGGAGGAACTATATCCGGATTGGCGAATGGG
[124 nt withheld, positions 1445-1568]
C
[91 nt withheld, positions 1570-1660]
A
[49 nt withheld, positions 1662-1710]
CCTTTGACGTTGGAGTCCACGTTCTTT
[37 nt withheld, positions 1738-1774]
ACCCTATCTCGGTCTATTCTTTTGATTTATAAGGGATTTTGCCGATTTCGGCCTATTGGTTAAAAAATGA
GCTGATTTAACAAAAATTTAACGCGAATTTTAACAAAATATTAACGCTTACAATTTAGGTGGCACTTTTC
GGGGAAATGTGCGCGGAACCCCTATTTGTTTATTTTTCTAAATACATTCAAATATGTATCCGCTCATGAG
ACAATAACCCTGATAAATGCTTCAATAATATTGAAAAAGGAAGAGTATGAGTATTCAACATTTCCGTGTC
GCCCTTATTCCCTTTTTTGCGGCATTTTGCCTTCCTGTTTTTGCTCACCCAGAAACGCTGGTGAAAGTAA
AAGATGCTGAAGATCAGTTGGGTGCACGAGTGGGTTACATCGAACTGGATCTCAACAGCGGTAAGATCCT
TGAGAGTTTTCGCCCCGAAGAACGTTTTCCAATGATGAGCACTTTTAAAGTTCTGCTATGTGGCGCGGTA
TTATCCCGTATTGACGCCGGGCAAGAGCAACTCGGTCGCCGCATACACTATTCTCAGAATGACTTGGTTG
AGTACTCACCAGTCACAGAAAAGCATCTTACGGATGGCATGACAGTAAGAGAATTATGCAGTGCTGCCAT
AACCATGAGTGATAACACTGCGGCCAACTTACTTCTGACAACGATCGGAGGACCGAAGGAGCTAACCGCT
TTTTTGCACAACATGGGGGATCATGTAACTCGCCTTGATCGTTGGGAACCGGAGCTGAATGAAGCCATAC
CAAACGACGAGCGTGACACCACGATGCCTGCAGCAATGGCAACAACGTTGCGCAAACTATTAACTGGCGA
ACTACTTACTCTAGCTTCCCGGCAACAATTAATAGACTGGATGGAGGCGGATAAAGTTGCAGGACCACTT
CTGCGCTCGGCCCTTCCGGCTGGCTGGTTTATTGCTGATAAATCTGGAGCCGGTGAGCGTGGGTCTCGCG
GTATCATTGCAGCACTGGGGCCAGATGGTAAGCCCTCCCGTATCGTAGTTATCTACACGACGGGGAGTCA
GGCAACTATGGATGAACGAAATAGACAGATCGCTGAGATAGGTGCCTCACTGATTAAGCATTGGTAACTG
TCAGACCAAGTTTACTCATATATACTTTAGATTGATTTAAAACTTCATTTTTAATTTAAAAGGATCTAGG
TGAAGATCCTTTTTGATAATCTCATGACCAAAATCCCTTAACGTGAGTTTTCGTTCCACTGAGCGTCAGA
CCCCGTAGAAAAGATCAAAGGATCTTCTTGAGATCCTTTTTTTCTGCGCGTAATCTGCTGCTTGCAAACA
AAAAAACCACCGCTACCAGCGGTGGTTTGTTTGCCGGATCAAGAGCTACCAACTCTTTTTCCGAAGGTAA
CTGGCTTCAGCAGAGCGCAGATACCAAATACTGTCCTTCTAGTGTAGCCGTAGTTAGGCCACCACTTCAA
GAACTCTGTAGCACCGCCTACATACCTCGCTCTGCTAATCCTGTTACCAGTGGCTGCTGCCAGTGGCGAT
AAGTCGTGTCTTACCGGGTTGGACTCAAGACGATAGTTACCGGATAAGGCGCAGCGGTCGGGCTGAACGG
GGGGTTCGTGCACACAGCCCAGCTTGGAGCGAACGACCTACACCGAACTGAGATACCTACAGCGTGAGCT
ATGAGAAAGCGCCACGCTTCCCGAAGGGAGAAAGGCGGACAGGTATCCGGTAAGCGGCAGGGTCGGAACA
GGAGAGCGCACGAGGGAGCTTCCAGGGGGAAACGCCTGGTATCTTTATAGTCCTGTCGGGTTTCGCCACC
TCTGACTTGAGCGTCGATTTTTGTGATGCTCGTCAGGGGGGCGGAGCCTATGGAAAAACGCCAGCAACGC
GGCCTTTTTACGGTTCCTGGCCTTTTGCTGGCCTTTTGCTCACATGTTCTTTCCTGCGTTATCCCCTGAT
TCTGTGGATAACCGTATTACCGCCTTTGAGTGAGCTGATACCGCTCGCCGCAGCCGAACGACCGAGCGCA
GCGAGTCAGTGAGCGAGGAAGCGGAAGAGCGCCTGATGCGGTATTTTCTCCTTACGCATCTGTGCGGTAT
TTCACACCGCAATGGTGCACTCTCAGTACAATCTGCTCTGATGCCGCATAGTTAAGCCAGTATACACTCC
GCTATCGCTACGTGACTGGGTCATGGCTGCGCCCCGACACCCGCCAACACCCGCTGACGCGCCCTGACGG
GCTTGTCTGCTCCCGGCATCCGCTTACAGACAAGCTGTGACCGTCTCCGGGAGCTGCATGTGTCAGAGGT
TTTCACCGTCATCACCGAAACGCGCGAGGCAGCTGCGGTAAAGCTCATCAGCGTGGTCGTGAAGCGATTC
ACAGATGTCTGCCTGTTCATCCGCGTCCAGCTCGTTGAGTTTCTCCAGAAGCGTTAATGTCTGGCTTCTG
ATAAAGCGGGCCATGTTAAGGGCGGTTTTTTCCTGTTTGGTCACTGATGCCTCCGTGTAAGGGGGATTTC
TGTTCATGGGGGTAATGATACCGATGAAACGAGAGAGGATGCTCACGATACGGGTTACTGATGATGAACA
TGCCCGGTTACTGGAACGTTGTGAGGGTAAACAACTGGCGGTATGGATGCGGCGGGACCAGAGAAAAATC
ACTCAGGGTCAATGCCAGCGCTTCGTTAATACAGATGTAGGTGTTCCACAGGGTAGCCAGCAGCATCCTG
CGATGCAGATCCGGAACATAATGGTGCAGGGCGCTGACTTCCGCGTTTCCAGACTTTACGAAACACGGAA
ACCGAAGACCATTCATGTTGTTGCTCAGGTCGCAGACGTTTTGCAGCAGCAGTCGCTTCACGTTCGCTCG
CGTATCGGTGATTCATTCTGCTAACCAGTAAGGCAACCCCGCCAGCCTAGCCGGGTCCTCAACGACAGGA
GCACGATCATGCGCACCCGTGGGGCCGCCATGCCGGCGATAATGGCCTGCTTCTCGCCGAAACGTTTGGT
GGCGGGACCAGTGACGAAGGCTTGAGCGAGGGCGTGCAAGATTCCGAATACCGCAAGCGACAGGCCGATC
ATCGTCGCGCTCCAGCGAAAGCGGTCCTCGCCGAAAATGACCCAGAGCGCTGCCGGCACCTGTCCTACGA
GTTGCATGATAAAGAAGACAGTCATAAGTGCGGCGACGATAGTCATGCCCCGCGCCCACCGGAAGGAGCT
GACTGGGTTGAAGGCTCTCAAGGGCATCGGTCGAGATCCCGGTGCCTAATGAGTGAGCTAACTTACATTA
ATTGCGTTGCGCTCACTGCCCGCTTTCCAGTCGGGAAACCTGTCGTGCCAGCTGCATTAATGAATCGGCC
AACGCGCGGGGAGAGGCGGTTTGCGTATTGGGCGCCAGGGTGGTTTTTCTTTTCACCAGTGAGACGGGCA
ACAGCTGATTGCCCTTCACCGCCTGGCCCTGAGAGAGTTGCAGCAAGCGGTCCACGCTGGTTTGCCCCAG
CAGGCGAAAATCCTGTTTGATGGTGGTTAACGGCGGGATATAACATGAGCTGTCTTCGGTATCGTCGTAT
CCCACTACCGAGATATCCGCACCAACGCGCAGCCCGGACTCGGTAATGGCGCGCATTGCGCCCAGCGCCA
TCTGATCGTTGGCAACCAGCATCGCAGTGGGAACGATGCCCTCATTCAGCATTTGCATGGTTTGTTGAAA
ACCGGACATGGCACTCCAGTCGCCTTCCCGTTCCGCTATCGGCTGAATTTGATTGCGAGTGAGATATTTA
TGCCAGCCAGCCAGACGCAGACGCGCCGAGACAGAACTTAATGGGCCCGCTAACAGCGCGATTTGCTGGT
GACCCAATGCGACCAGATGCTCCACGCCCAGTCGCGTACCGTCTTCATGGGAGAAAATAATACTGTTGAT
GGGTGTCTGGTCAGAGACATCAAGAAATAACGCCGGAACATTAGTGCAGGCAGCTTCCACAGCAATGGCA
TCCTGGTCATCCAGCGGATAGTTAATGATCAGCCCACTGACGCGTTGCGCGAGAAGATTGTGCACCGCCG
CTTTACAGGCTTCGACGCCGCTTCGTTCTACCATCGACACCACCACGCTGGCACCCAGTTGATCGGCGCG
AGATTTAATCGCCGCGACAATTTGCGACGGCGCGTGCAGGGCCAGACTGGAGGTGGCAACGCCAATCAGC
AACGACTGTTTGCCCGCCAGTTGTTGTGCCACGCGGTTGGGAATGTAATTCAGCTCCGCCATCGCCGCTT
CCACTTTTTCCCGCGTTTTCGCAGAAACGTGGCTGGCCTGGTTCACCACGCGGGAAACGGTCTGATAAGA
GACACCGGCATACTCTGCGACATCGTATAACGTTACTGGTTTCACATTCACCACCCTGAATTGACTCTCT
TCCGGGCGCTATCATGCCATACCGCGAAAGGTTTTGCGCCATTCGATGGTGTCCGGGATCTCGACGCTCT
CCCTTATGCGACTCCTGCATTAGGAAGCAGCCCAGTAGTAGGTTGAGGCCGTTGAGCACCGCCGCCGCAA
GGAATGGTGCATGCAAGGAGATGGCGCCCAACAGTCCCCCGGCCACGGGGCCTGCCACCATACCCACGCC
GAAACAAGCGCTCATGAGCCCGAAGTGGCGAGCCCGATCTTCCCCATCGGTGATGTCGGCGATATAGGCG
CCAGCAACCGCACCTGTGGCGCCGGTGATGCCGGCCACGATGCGTCCGGCGTAGAGGATCGAGATCTCGA
TCCCGCGAAAT
Features (pLannotate 1.2.2; 19 found; start..end, strand, type, name):
      1..19      +  promoter       T7 promoter: promoter for bacteriophage T7 RNA polymerase
     20..44      +  protein_bind   lac operator: The lac repressor binds to the lac operator to inhibit transcription in E. coli. This inhibition can be relieved by adding lactose or isopropyl-β-D-thiogalactopyranoside (IPTG). lac repressor encoded by lacI
     59..81      +  RBS            RBS: efficient ribosome binding site from bacteriophage T7 gene 10 (Olins and Rangwala, 1989)
    119..1228    +  CDS            dauA: DAUA_PSEAE - Experimental evidence at protein level: Swiss-Prot protein existence level 1. DauA is highly expressed within the cystic fibrosis (CF) lung, and it is required for virulence via the optimal production of hydrogen cyanide, pyocyanine, pyoverdine, rhamnolipid and alginate during biofilm formation (PubMed:24011342). Involved in the catabolism of D-lysine and D-arginine. Under aerobic conditions, the arginine succinyltransferase (AST) and arginine transaminase (ATA) pathways are 2 major routes for L-arginine utilization as the sole source of carbon and nitrogen. The D-to-L racemizatio
   1271..1294    +  CDS            9xHis (fragment): 9xHis affinity tag
   1304..1353    +  CDS            SET1 (fragment): solubility-enhancement tag derived from T7 phage gene 10B
   1361..1408    +  terminator     T7 terminator: transcription terminator for bacteriophage T7 RNA polymerase
   1445..1873    +  rep_origin     f1 ori (sequence partly withheld): f1 bacteriophage origin of replication; arrow indicates direction of (+) strand synthesis
   1926..2030    +  promoter       AmpR promoter: bla
   2031..2891    +  CDS            AmpR: β-lactamase; bla; confers resistance to ampicillin, carbenicillin, and related antibiotics
   3062..3650    +  rep_origin     ori: high-copy-number ColE1/pMB1/pBR322/pUC origin of replication
   3836..3975    -  misc_feature   bom: basis of mobility region from pBR322
   4077..4268    -  CDS            rop: Rop protein, which maintains plasmids at low copy number; rop
   4285..4665    +  CDS            YPB1_ECOLX: Protein predicted: Swiss-Prot protein existence level 4. From Escherichia coli.
   4737..5028    -  CDS            TcR (fragment): tetracycline efflux protein; tet; confers resistance to tetracycline
   5043..5064    -  protein_bind   CAP binding site: CAP binding activates transcription in the presence of cAMP. E. coli catabolite activator protein
   5077..6159    -  CDS            lacI: lac repressor; lacI; The lac repressor binds to the lac operator to inhibit transcription in E. coli. This inhibition can be relieved by adding lactose or isopropyl-β-D-thiogalactopyranoside (IPTG).
   6160..6237    -  promoter       lacI promoter: lacI
   6245..6524    -  CDS            TcR (fragment): tetracycline efflux protein; tet; confers resistance to tetracycline
