[The description below was written by a language model from this plasmid's Addgene catalogue record and pLannotate feature annotations shown in this document.]
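Description:
A0A0H2LZ12 is a bacterial expression plasmid built on the pET21a(+) backbone for inducible production in E. coli of a Variovorax paradoxus protein, named by its UniProt identifier and described in the record as a flavoprotein oxidoreductase. The sequenced plasmid is 6,545 nt. It replicates from a ColE1/pMB1-type origin, with the pBR322-derived bom and rop elements also present, and is selected with ampicillin through the β-lactamase gene. The catalogue lists it as high copy, although rop normally moderates copy number. An f1 origin allows single-stranded DNA production. Short tetracycline-resistance fragments and a predicted E. coli open reading frame appear to be nonfunctional remnants of the pBR322 lineage.

The expression cassette consists of a T7 promoter followed directly by a lac operator, the phage T7 gene 10 ribosome binding site, the open reading frame, and a T7 terminator. The plasmid-borne lacI gene supplies repressor, so transcription stays low until IPTG or lactose is added in a host that provides T7 RNA polymerase. The automated annotation labels the roughly 1.1 kb coding region as dauA, a Pseudomonas aeruginosa FAD-dependent D-arginine dehydrogenase. This reflects sequence similarity to a related flavoenzyme, not the insert's actual identity. The catalogue lists an N-terminal T7 tag and a C-terminal 10xHis tag. The feature table detects a polyhistidine stretch downstream of the insert, suitable for metal-affinity purification, but does not separately annotate the T7 tag. The small SET1 hit near the terminator is probably just T7 gene 10-derived backbone sequence.

The associated study tested enzyme functional annotations in the EC 1.1.3.15 class, so the plasmid evidently serves to express and purify this candidate enzyme for activity testing.
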