Addgene plasmid #163259: A0A0H2LZ12
Purpose: Inducible expression of UniProt identifier A0A0H2LZ12
Depositing lab: Martin Engqvist. Depositing organization: Chalmers University of Technology. Publication: Experimental and computational investigation of enzyme functional annotations uncovers misannotation in the EC 1.1.3.15 enzyme class. Rembeza E, Engqvist MKM. PLoS Comput Biol. 2021 Sep 23;17(9):e1009446. doi: 10.1371/journal.pcbi.1009446. eCollection 2021 Sep. PubMed 34555022.
Backbone
  Vector backbone: pET21a(+)
  Vector type: Bacterial Expression
Growth in bacteria
  Bacterial resistance: Ampicillin, 100 μg/mL
  Growth temperature: 37°C
  Growth strain: DH5alpha
  Copy number: High Copy
Gene/Insert
  Gene/Insert name: A0A0H2LZ12 (alt name: flavoprotein oxidoreductase)
  Species: Variovorax paradoxus
  Promoter: T7
  Tag / fusion protein: T7 (N terminal on backbone); 10xHis (C terminal on backbone)
  Cloning method: Unknown
  Sequencing primers: 5′ T7; 3′ T7-term
Terms and licenses: Academic/Nonprofit Terms; Industry Terms: Not Available to Industry
Depositor comments: Insert name is a UniProt identifier
How to cite: A0A0H2LZ12 was a gift from Martin Engqvist (Addgene plasmid # 163259 ; http://n2t.net/addgene:163259 ; RRID:Addgene_163259)
