>Addgene plasmid #163259 | A0A0H2LZ12 | depositor partial sequence | sequence record 316392 | insert gene sequence
ATGACATCTAACTCTCCGGCGCCTGCGGTAGCTGATTATTTAGTAATTGGGGGGGGCATCGCGGGTGCTA
GCGTTGCTCATTGGCTTGCACCGCATGCTCGCGTGATCCTGCTTGAACGCGAAGCGCAACCGGGTTATCA
CTCCACTGGTCGCTCGGCAGCGCTGTTTATGGAATCGTACGGTACCGCCCAAGTGCGCGCCTTGACAATG
GCATCACGTGCCTTCCTTGAACACCCGCCCGAGGGTTTCTCGGAACATCCTTTACTTACCCCACGCGGTG
CCATGATGGTCGCCTCTAAAGAACATCTGCCTGAATTAGAAACTCATTGGGATGTGTTGCGTGCAATGAA
TACTGGAGCGAAACGCCTGAATGCGGAAGAAGCTTTGGCCATGGTGCCTGCGTTGCGCCCCGATCAAGTT
GCTGGGGCAGTTCACGAACCTGATGCGGCGGATATGGATGTTCATGCGATTCATCAAGGATATCTTCGTG
GGATGCGTCAAGCTGGCGGAAAGTTGGTTTGTGATGCTGGTGTCACTGCAATTGAACGTATCGGTGATCA
CTGGCGTGTAACAGCCGGCGGCGGCGTTTATGAAGCGCCTGTAGTGCTTAATGCGGCGGGCGCCTGGGTG
GATACTATTGCGCAAATGGCCGGTGTGCAACCGATTGGTATTGAACCCCGTCGTCGTTCTGCCTTTATCT
TTGCACCGCCTGAAGGTAGCAGCGTTGCTCACTGGCCAATGGTTTTCGGCGCAGACGAAGGTTGGTATAT
TAAACCGGATGCGGGTATGTTACTTGGAAGTCCGGCCAACGCAGATCTGGTTGAGCCGCAAGACGTACAG
CCTGAAGAACTGGACATCGCTTTTGCAATTCACCGTATTGAAGAAGCAACTACTTTAACTATTCGTCGTC
CCACCCGTACTTGGGCAGGCTTACGTTCATTTGTTGCGGACGGAGATTTGGTTGGCGGATTTGACCCCGA
TACGCCAGGTTTCTTCTGGGTGGCGGCTCAAGGTGGTTATGGTATTCAAACGTCCGCCGCTATGGGCGAG
GCTTGTGCCGCCCTGGCTCGCGGCTTGCCATTACCTGAGCGTATTGCCGGTTTTGGTCTCACCGCAGAAA
TGCTGGGTCCTCAACGTTTGCGTGCTGCCGCTGCTGCGGGTGCGGCCGCACTCGAGCATCATCACCAT
